Addgene plasmid #142923: TFORF2186
Purpose: Lentiviral vector for overexpressing transcription factor ORFs with unique 24-bp barcodes. Barcodes facilitate identification of transcription factors in pooled screens.
Depositing lab: Feng Zhang. Depositing organization: Broad Institute. Publication: A transcription factor atlas of directed differentiation. Joung J, Ma S, Tay T, Geiger-Schuller KR, Kirchgatterer PC, Verdine VK, Guo B, Arias-Garcia MA, Allen WE, Singh A, Kuksenko O, Abudayyeh OO, Gootenberg JS, Fu Z, Macrae RK, Buenrostro JD, Regev A, Zhang F. Cell. 2023 Jan 5;186(1):209-229.e26. doi: 10.1016/j.cell.2022.11.026. PubMed 36608654.
Backbone
  Vector backbone: pLX_TRC317
  Backbone manufacturer: Broad Institute Genetic Perturbation Platform
  Backbone size w/o insert (bp): 8264
  Vector type: Mammalian Expression, Lentiviral
  Selectable markers: Puromycin
Growth in bacteria
  Bacterial resistance: Ampicillin, 100 μg/mL
  Growth temperature: 37°C
  Growth strain: NEB Stable
  Copy number: High Copy
Gene/Insert
  Gene/Insert name: ZNF414
  Species: H. sapiens (human)
  Insert size (bp): 1274
  Entrez Gene: ZNF414 (a.k.a. ZFP414, MGC15716)
  Promoter: EF1a
  Cloning method: Unknown
  Sequencing primers: 5′ GGGTGGAGACTGAAGTTAGGCCAG; 3′ CACATAGCGTAAAAGGAGCAACATAG
Terms and licenses: Academic/Nonprofit Terms; Industry Terms: Not Available to Industry
Depositor comments: NM_001146175,ENST00000393927 . The transcription factor ORF portion of this plasmid was synthesized by Genewiz. Please test multiple small colonies in case of plasmid recombination. To make this collection available in a timely manner, a portion of this collection was not fully sequenced by Addgene. If an Addgene verified full plasmid sequence is not available, please contact us prior to placing an order to request the full sequence.
How to cite: TFORF2186 was a gift from Feng Zhang (Addgene plasmid # 142923 ; http://n2t.net/addgene:142923 ; RRID:Addgene_142923)
