[The description below was written by a language model from this plasmid's Addgene catalogue record and pLannotate feature annotations shown in this document.]
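Description:
TFORF2186 is a lentiviral mammalian expression plasmid built on the pLX_TRC317 backbone and carrying the human zinc-finger gene ZNF414. It belongs to a barcoded transcription factor ORF collection. In bacteria it is maintained through a high-copy ColE1/pUC-type origin and selected with ampicillin via the β-lactamase gene. An f1 origin and remnants of a lac/lacZα cloning region flanked by T3 and T7 promoters are also present in the backbone. The depositor notes that the plasmid can recombine, which is common for LTR-containing vectors.

The viral portion has a third-generation, self-inactivating layout. An RSV promoter drives a truncated HIV-1 5' LTR, followed by the Ψ packaging signal with a partial gag sequence, the Rev response element, a cPPT/CTS and a ΔU3 3' LTR with a downstream SV40 polyadenylation signal. Within this transfer cassette, an SV40 early promoter/origin drives the puromycin N-acetyltransferase gene for selecting transduced cells. A full-length EF-1α promoter drives the ZNF414 ORF, and a WPRE lies downstream to enhance transcript expression.

The catalogue lists the insert as 1,274 bp, whereas the annotated ZNF414 coding match spans about 930 bp. The remaining sequence presumably includes flanking elements and the unique 24-bp barcode described in the record, although the barcode itself is not annotated in the feature table. The ORF portion was made by gene synthesis.

The construct is intended for constitutive overexpression of ZNF414 after lentiviral delivery. It is particularly suited to pooled screens, in which the barcode identifies which transcription factor each cell received, as in studies of transcription-factor-directed differentiation.
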