Features (pLannotate 1.2.2; 31 found; start..end, strand, type, name):
      5..231     +  promoter       RSV promoter: Rous sarcoma virus enhancer/promoter
    232..412     +  LTR            5' LTR (truncated): truncated 5' long terminal repeat (LTR) from HIV-1
    459..584     +  misc_feature   HIV-1 Ψ: packaging signal of human immunodeficiency virus type 1
    568..931     +  CDS            HIV-1 gag (fragment): gag protein from human immunodeficiency virus 1; gag
   1077..1310    +  misc_feature   RRE: The Rev response element (RRE) of HIV-1 allows for Rev-dependent mRNA export from the nucleus to the cytoplasm.
   1687..1713    +  CDS            Rev (fragment): human immunodeficiency virus 1 (HIV-1) Rev protein; rev; enhances nuclear export of unspliced and incompletely spliced viral mRNAs
   1720..1743    +  promoter       SV40 promoter (fragment): SV40 early promoter
   1744..1815    +  promoter       SV40 promoter (fragment): SV40 enhancer and early promoter
   1839..1974    +  rep_origin     SV40 ori: SV40 origin of replication
   2020..2616    +  CDS            PuroR (fragment): puromycin N-acetyltransferase; pac from Streptomyces; confers resistance to puromycin
   2665..2782    +  misc_feature   cPPT/CTS: central polypurine tract and central termination sequence of HIV-1
   2847..2913    +  CDS            small t antigen (fragment): SV40 (simian virus 40) small t antigen
   2920..4098    +  promoter       EF-1α promoter: strong constitutive promoter for human elongation factor EF-1α
   4115..5041    +  CDS            ZNF414: ZN414_HUMAN - Experimental evidence at protein level: Swiss-Prot protein existence level 1. May be involved in transcriptional regulation. From Homo sapiens (Human).
   5300..5353    +  promoter       U6 promoter (fragment): RNA polymerase III promoter for human U6 snRNA
   5395..5983    +  misc_feature   WPRE: woodchuck hepatitis virus posttranscriptional regulatory element
   6034..6053    +  misc_feature   cPPT/CTS (fragment): central polypurine tract and central termination sequence of HIV-1
   6055..6288    +  LTR            3' LTR (ΔU3): self-inactivating 3' long terminal repeat (LTR) from HIV-1
   6366..6487    +  polyA_signal   SV40 poly(A) signal: SV40 polyadenylation signal
   6527..6662    +  rep_origin     SV40 ori: SV40 origin of replication
   6683..6701    -  promoter       T7 promoter: promoter for bacteriophage T7 RNA polymerase
   6709..6864    +  CDS            lacZα (fragment): LacZα fragment of β-galactosidase; lacZ fragment
   6869..7297    +  rep_origin     f1 ori (sequence partly withheld): f1 bacteriophage origin of replication; arrow indicates direction of (+) strand synthesis
   7350..7454    +  promoter       AmpR promoter: bla
   7455..8315    +  CDS            AmpR: β-lactamase; bla; confers resistance to ampicillin, carbenicillin, and related antibiotics
   8486..9074    +  rep_origin     ori: high-copy-number ColE1/pMB1/pBR322/pUC origin of replication
   9257..9349    +  CDS            lacI (fragment): lac repressor; lacI; The lac repressor binds to the lac operator to inhibit transcription in E. coli. This inhibition can be relieved by adding lactose or isopropyl-β-D-thiogalactopyranoside (IPTG).
   9362..9383    +  protein_bind   CAP binding site: CAP binding activates transcription in the presence of cAMP. E. coli catabolite activator protein
   9398..9428    +  promoter       lac promoter: promoter for the E. coli lac operon
   9436..9452    +  protein_bind   lac operator: The lac repressor binds to the lac operator to inhibit transcription in E. coli. This inhibition can be relieved by adding lactose or isopropyl-β-D-thiogalactopyranoside (IPTG). lac repressor encoded by lacI
   9497..9515    +  promoter       T3 promoter: promoter for bacteriophage T3 RNA polymerase
>Addgene plasmid #142923 | TFORF2186 | addgene full sequence | sequence record 397283 | Addgene NGS Result
TTAATGTAGTCTTATGCAATACTCTTGTAGTCTTGCAACATGGTAACGATGAGTTAGCAACATGCCTTAC
AAGGAGAGAAAAAGCACCGTGCATGCCGATTGGTGGAAGTAAGGTGGTACGATCGTGCCTTATTAGGAAG
GCAACAGACGGGTCTGACATGGATTGGACGAACCACTGAATTGCCGCATTGCAGAGATATTGTATTTAAG
TGCCTAGCTCGATACATAAACGGGTCTCTCTGGTTAGACCAGATCTGAGCCTGGGAGCTCTCTGGCTAAC
TAGGGAACCCACTGCTTAAGCCTCAATAAAGCTTGCCTTGAGTGCTTCAAGTAGTGTGTGCCCGTCTGTT
GTGTGACTCTGGTAACTAGAGATCCCTCAGACCCTTTTAGTCAGTGTGGAAAATCTCTAGCAGTGGCGCC
CGAACAGGGACTTGAAAGCGAAAGGGAAACCAGAGGAGCTCTCTCGACGCAGGACTCGGCTTGCTGAAGC
GCGCACGGCAAGAGGCGAGGGGCGGCGACTGGTGAGTACGCCAAAAATTTTGACTAGCGGAGGCTAGAAG
GAGAGAGATGGGTGCGAGAGCGTCAGTATTAAGCGGGGGAGAATTAGATCGCGATGGGAAAAAATTCGGT
TAAGGCCAGGGGGAAAGAAAAAATATAAATTAAAACATATAGTATGGGCAAGCAGGGAGCTAGAACGATT
CGCAGTTAATCCTGGCCTGTTAGAAACATCAGAAGGCTGTAGACAAATACTGGGACAGCTACAACCATCC
CTTCAGACAGGATCAGAAGAACTTAGATCATTATATAATACAGTAGCAACCCTCTATTGTGTGCATCAAA
GGATAGAGATAAAAGACACCAAGGAAGCTTTAGACAAGATAGAGGAAGAGCAAAACAAAAGTAAGACCAC
CGCACAGCAAGCGGCCGCTGATCTTCAGACCTGGAGGAGGAGATATGAGGGACAATTGGAGAAGTGAATT
ATATAAATATAAAGTAGTAAAAATTGAACCATTAGGAGTAGCACCCACCAAGGCAAAGAGAAGAGTGGTG
CAGAGAGAAAAAAGAGCAGTGGGAATAGGAGCTTTGTTCCTTGGGTTCTTGGGAGCAGCAGGAAGCACTA
TGGGCGCAGCGTCAATGACGCTGACGGTACAGGCCAGACAATTATTGTCTGGTATAGTGCAGCAGCAGAA
CAATTTGCTGAGGGCTATTGAGGCGCAACAGCATCTGTTGCAACTCACAGTCTGGGGCATCAAGCAGCTC
CAGGCAAGAATCCTGGCTGTGGAAAGATACCTAAAGGATCAACAGCTCCTGGGGATTTGGGGTTGCTCTG
GAAAACTCATTTGCACCACTGCTGTGCCTTGGAATGCTAGTTGGAGTAATAAATCTCTGGAACAGATTTG
GAATCACACGACCTGGATGGAGTGGGACAGAGAAATTAACAATTACACAAGCTTAATACACTCCTTAATT
GAAGAATCGCAAAACCAGCAAGAAAAGAATGAACAAGAATTATTGGAATTAGATAAATGGGCAAGTTTGT
GGAATTGGTTTAACATAACAAATTGGCTGTGGTATATAAAATTATTCATAATGATAGTAGGAGGCTTGGT
AGGTTTAAGAATAGTTTTTGCTGTACTTTCTATAGTGAATAGAGTTAGGCAGGGATATTCACCATTATCG
TTTCAGACCCACCTCCCAACCCCGAGGGGACCCATGCATTGCATCTCAATTAGTCAGCAACCAGGTGTGG
AAAGTCCCCAGGCTCCCCAGCAGGCAGAAGTATGCAAAGCATGCGTCTCAATTAGTCAGCAACCATAGTC
CCGCCCCTAACTCCGCCCATCCCGCCCCTAACTCCGCCCAGTTCCGCCCATTCTCCGCCCCATGGCTGAC
TAATTTTTTTTATTTATGCAGAGGCCGAGGCCGCCTCGGCCTCTGAGCTATTCCAGAAGTAGTGAGGAGG
CTTTTTTGGAGGCCTAGGCTTTTGCAAAAAGCTTTCTAGAGGTACCACCGGAGCTTACCATGACCGAGTA
CAAGCCCACGGTGCGCCTCGCCACCCGCGACGACGTCCCCAGGGCCGTACGCACCCTCGCCGCCGCGTTC
GCCGACTACCCCGCCACGCGCCACACCGTCGATCCGGACCGCCACATCGAGCGGGTCACCGAGCTGCAAG
AACTCTTCCTCACGCGCGTCGGGCTCGACATCGGCAAGGTGTGGGTCGCGGACGACGGCGCCGCCGTGGC
GGTCTGGACCACGCCGGAGAGCGTCGAAGCGGGGGCGGTGTTCGCCGAGATCGGCCCGCGCATGGCCGAG
TTGAGCGGTTCCCGGCTGGCCGCGCAGCAACAGATGGAAGGCCTCCTGGCGCCGCACCGGCCCAAGGAGC
CCGCGTGGTTCCTGGCCACCGTCGGCGTCTCGCCCGACCACCAGGGCAAGGGTCTGGGCAGCGCCGTCGT
GCTCCCCGGAGTGGAGGCGGCCGAGCGCGCCGGGGTGCCCGCCTTCCTGGAGACCTCCGCGCCCCGCAAC
CTCCCCTTCTACGAGCGGCTCGGCTTCACCGTCACCGCCGACGTCGAGGTGCCCGAAGGACCGCGCACCT
GGTGCATGACCCGCAAGCCCGGTGCCAGTTAACGAATTCTAGATCTTGAGACAAATGGCAGTATTCATCC
ACAATTTTAAAAGAAAAGGGGGGATTGGGGGGTACAGTGCAGGGGAAAGAATAGTAGACATAATAGCAAC
AGACATACAAACTAAAGAATTACAAAAACAAATTACAAAAATTCAAAATTTTCGGGTTTATTACAGGGAC
AGCAGAGATCCACTTTGGCGCCGGCTCGAGGCCTGCAGGTGCAAAGATGGATAAAGTTTTAAACAGAGAG
GAATCTTTGCAGCTAATGGACCTTCTAGGTCTTGAAAGGAGTGGGAATTGGCTCCGGTGCCCGTCAGTGG
GCAGAGCGCACATCGCCCACAGTCCCCGAGAAGTTGGGGGGAGGGGTCGGCAATTGAACCGGTGCCTAGA
GAAGGTGGCGCGGGGTAAACTGGGAAAGTGATGTCGTGTACTGGCTCCGCCTTTTTCCCGAGGGTGGGGG
AGAACCGTATATAAGTGCAGTAGTCGCCGTGAACGTTCTTTTTCGCAACGGGTTTGCCGCCAGAACACAG
GTAAGTGCCGTGTGTGGTTCCCGCGGGCCTGGCCTCTTTACGGGTTATGGCCCTTGCGTGCCTTGAATTA
CTTCCACCTGGCTGCAGTACGTGATTCTTGATCCCGAGCTTCGGGTTGGAAGTGGGTGGGAGAGTTCGAG
GCCTTGCGCTTAAGGAGCCCCTTCGCCTCGTGCTTGAGTTGAGGCCTGGCCTGGGCGCTGGGGCCGCCGC
GTGCGAATCTGGTGGCACCTTCGCGCCTGTCTCGCTGCTTTCGATAAGTCTCTAGCCATTTAAAATTTTT
GATGACCTGCTGCGACGCTTTTTTTCTGGCAAGATAGTCTTGTAAATGCGGGCCAAGATCTGCACACTGG
TATTTCGGTTTTTGGGGCCGCGGGCGGCGACGGGGCCCGTGCGTCCCAGCGCACATGTTCGGCGAGGCGG
GGCCTGCGAGCGCGGCCACCGAGAATCGGACGGGGGTAGTCTCAAGCTGGCCGGCCTGCTCTGGTGCCTG
GCCTCGCGCCGCCGTGTATCGCCCCGCCCTGGGCGGCAAGGCTGGCCCGGTCGGCACCAGTTGCGTGAGC
GGAAAGATGGCCGCTTCCCGGCCCTGCTGCAGGGAGCTCAAAATGGAGGACGCGGCGCTCGGGAGAGCGG
GCGGGTGAGTCACCCACACAAAGGAAAAGGGCCTTTCCGTCCTCAGCCGTCGCTTCATGTGACTCCACGG
AGTACCGGGCGCCGTCCAGGCACCTCGATTAGTTCTCGAGCTTTTGGAGTACGTCGTCTTTAGGTTGGGG
GGAGGGGTTTTATGCGATGGAGTTTCCCCACACTGAGTGGGTGGAGACTGAAGTTAGGCCAGCTTGGCAC
TTGATGTAATTCTCCTTGGAATTTGCCCTTTTTGAGTTTGGATCTTGGTTCATTCTCAAGCCTCAGACAG
TGGTTCAAAGTTTTTTTCTTCCATTTCAGGTGTCGTGAGGCTAGCACCGCCACCATGGAGGAGAAACCCT
CAGGGCCCATCCCAGACATGCTGGCCACTGCAGAGCCCAGCTCCAGTGAGACCGACAAGGAGGTGTTGTC
CCCGGCTGTGCCAGCTGCAGCCCCTTCCTCCTCCATGTCGGAGGAGCCAGGCCCTGAGCAGGCAGCCACA
CCGCCAGTGTGGGAACGTGGAGGGGCTGGAGGGATGCAGCAGGGCTCCTCCCCAGCCCCAGACAGCTGCC
AGCCTGGCCCCGGACCCAGCCCTGGCCTGACCAGCATAGTCTCCGGGACCAGCGAGGACCTGCGGCCTCC
CAGACGACGCCCACCTCCAGGGAAGCAAATCCCTTGCTCCAGCCCTGGCTGCTGCCTCAGTTTTCCCAGC
GTCCGTGACCTGGCACAGCATCTGCGAACCCACTGCCCGCCCACACAGTCCCTGGAAGGCAAGCTCTTCC
GCTGCTCAGCCCTGAGCTGCACCGAGACCTTCCCCAGCATGCAGGAGCTGGTGGCTCACAGCAAACTGCA
CTACAAACCCAATCGCTACTTCAAGTGTGAGAACTGCCTCCTGCGCTTCCGCACGCACCGCTCGCTCTTC
AAGCACCTGCATGTTTGCGCGGAGCATGCGCAGAGCCCAGCCCCGCCGCCACCCCCGGCCCTGGACCGAG
AGCCGCCCGCGCCGGAGCGCCCCCCGGAGGTTGACCCCGCATCAGCGCCGGGCCTGCCGTTCCCGCTGCT
GGAACCCTTCACGACCCCCGCCCCTGCCCCCACCGGACCGTTCCTGCCCTACTTGAACCCTGCGCCCTTT
GGCCTAAGCCCCCCGCGCCTGCGCCCCTTCCTGGCCGCTGCACCCGGGCCGCCGGCTTCCAGCGCCGCCG
TCTGGAAAAAGAGCCAAGGTGCTGGCAGCAGCCCCCGAAGACCCCAGGGCGGCTCCGACGCGCCCTCAGG
GCACGCGGCCCCGAGCCGCATCGTGTGGGAGCACACACGCGGCCGCTACTCGTGCATGCAGTGCGCCTTC
TCCACGGCCTCGCGGCCCGCCATGACCCTGCACCTGGAGGACCACCGCCCCGGCGCCCCCGCGGCCCCCG
CGGCCGGGCCGCCGCGCCCCGACGCCCCCGCGGATCCGGCCCCGCTTGCACCCAAGGTGTCGCCGCTGCT
GTCAGAGGGGGAGCTTCCAGTGTTCTCGCAGCTCTAGTAATGAACTAGTCCGTAACTTGAAAGTATTTCG
ATTTCTTGGCTTTATATATCTTGTGGAAAGGACGATACATCGAGTCTTGGAGGAAACTAACGCGTTAAGT
CGACAATCAACCTCTGGATTACAAAATTTGTGAAAGATTGACTGGTATTCTTAACTATGTTGCTCCTTTT
ACGCTATGTGGATACGCTGCTTTAATGCCTTTGTATCATGCTATTGCTTCCCGTATGGCTTTCATTTTCT
CCTCCTTGTATAAATCCTGGTTGCTGTCTCTTTATGAGGAGTTGTGGCCCGTTGTCAGGCAACGTGGCGT
GGTGTGCACTGTGTTTGCTGACGCAACCCCCACTGGTTGGGGCATTGCCACCACCTGTCAGCTCCTTTCC
GGGACTTTCGCTTTCCCCCTCCCTATTGCCACGGCGGAACTCATCGCCGCCTGCCTTGCCCGCTGCTGGA
CAGGGGCTCGGCTGTTGGGCACTGACAATTCCGTGGTGTTGTCGGGGAAATCATCGTCCTTTCCTTGGCT
GCTCGCCTGTGTTGCCACCTGGATTCTGCGCGGGACGTCCTTCTGCTACGTCCCTTCGGCCCTCAATCCA
GCGGACCTTCCTTCCCGCGGCCTGCTGCCGGCTCTGCGGCCTCTTCCGCGTCTTCGCCTTCGCCCTCAGA
CGAGTCGGATCTCCCTTTGGGCCGCCTCCCCGCGTCGACTTTAAGACCAATGACTTACAAGGCAGCTGTA
GATCTTAGCCACTTTTTAAAAGAAAAGGGGGGACTGGAAGGGCTAATTCACTCCCAACGAAGACAAGATC
TGCTTTTTGCTTGTACTGGGTCTCTCTGGTTAGACCAGATCTGAGCCTGGGAGCTCTCTGGCTAACTAGG
GAACCCACTGCTTAAGCCTCAATAAAGCTTGCCTTGAGTGCTTCAAGTAGTGTGTGCCCGTCTGTTGTGT
GACTCTGGTAACTAGAGATCCCTCAGACCCTTTTAGTCAGTGTGGAAAATCTCTAGCAGTACGTATAGTA
GTTCATGTCATCTTATTATTCAGTATTTATAACTTGCAAAGAAATGAATATCAGAGAGTGAGAGGAACTT
GTTTATTGCAGCTTATAATGGTTACAAATAAAGCAATAGCATCACAAATTTCACAAATAAAGCATTTTTT
TCACTGCATTCTAGTTGTGGTTTGTCCAAACTCATCAATGTATCTTATCATGTCTGGCTCTAGCTATCCC
GCCCCTAACTCCGCCCATCCCGCCCCTAACTCCGCCCAGTTCCGCCCATTCTCCGCCCCATGGCTGACTA
ATTTTTTTTATTTATGCAGAGGCCGAGGCCGCCTCGGCCTCTGAGCTATTCCAGAAGTAGTGAGGAGGCT
TTTTTGGAGGCCTAGGGACGTACCCAATTCGCCCTATAGTGAGTCGTATTACGCGCGCTCACTGGCCGTC
GTTTTACAACGTCGTGACTGGGAAAACCCTGGCGTTACCCAACTTAATCGCCTTGCAGCACATCCCCCTT
TCGCCAGCTGGCGTAATAGCGAAGAGGCCCGCACCGATCGCCCTTCCCAACAGTTGCGCAGCCTGAATGG
CGAATGGG
[124 nt withheld, positions 6869-6992]
C
[91 nt withheld, positions 6994-7084]
A
[49 nt withheld, positions 7086-7134]
CCTTTGACGTTGGAGTCCACGTTCTTT
[37 nt withheld, positions 7162-7198]
ACCCTATCTCGGTCTATTCTTTTGATTTATAAGGGATTTTGCCGATTTCGGCCTATTGGTTAAAAAATGA
GCTGATTTAACAAAAATTTAACGCGAATTTTAACAAAATATTAACGCTTACAATTTAGGTGGCACTTTTC
GGGGAAATGTGCGCGGAACCCCTATTTGTTTATTTTTCTAAATACATTCAAATATGTATCCGCTCATGAG
ACAATAACCCTGATAAATGCTTCAATAATATTGAAAAAGGAAGAGTATGAGTATTCAACATTTCCGTGTC
GCCCTTATTCCCTTTTTTGCGGCATTTTGCCTTCCTGTTTTTGCTCACCCAGAAACGCTGGTGAAAGTAA
AAGATGCTGAAGATCAGTTGGGTGCACGAGTGGGTTACATCGAACTGGATCTCAACAGCGGTAAGATCCT
TGAGAGTTTTCGCCCCGAAGAACGTTTTCCAATGATGAGCACTTTTAAAGTTCTGCTATGTGGCGCGGTA
TTATCCCGTATTGACGCCGGGCAAGAGCAACTCGGTCGCCGCATACACTATTCTCAGAATGACTTGGTTG
AGTACTCACCAGTCACAGAAAAGCATCTTACGGATGGCATGACAGTAAGAGAATTATGCAGTGCTGCCAT
AACCATGAGTGATAACACTGCGGCCAACTTACTTCTGACAACGATCGGAGGACCGAAGGAGCTAACCGCT
TTTTTGCACAACATGGGGGATCATGTAACTCGCCTTGATCGTTGGGAACCGGAGCTGAATGAAGCCATAC
CAAACGACGAGCGTGACACCACGATGCCTGTAGCAATGGCAACAACGTTGCGCAAACTATTAACTGGCGA
ACTACTTACTCTAGCTTCCCGGCAACAATTAATAGACTGGATGGAGGCGGATAAAGTTGCAGGACCACTT
CTGCGCTCGGCCCTTCCGGCTGGCTGGTTTATTGCTGATAAATCTGGAGCCGGTGAGCGTGGGTCTCGCG
GTATCATTGCAGCACTGGGGCCAGATGGTAAGCCCTCCCGTATCGTAGTTATCTACACGACGGGGAGTCA
GGCAACTATGGATGAACGAAATAGACAGATCGCTGAGATAGGTGCCTCACTGATTAAGCATTGGTAACTG
TCAGACCAAGTTTACTCATATATACTTTAGATTGATTTAAAACTTCATTTTTAATTTAAAAGGATCTAGG
TGAAGATCCTTTTTGATAATCTCATGACCAAAATCCCTTAACGTGAGTTTTCGTTCCACTGAGCGTCAGA
CCCCGTAGAAAAGATCAAAGGATCTTCTTGAGATCCTTTTTTTCTGCGCGTAATCTGCTGCTTGCAAACA
AAAAAACCACCGCTACCAGCGGTGGTTTGTTTGCCGGATCAAGAGCTACCAACTCTTTTTCCGAAGGTAA
CTGGCTTCAGCAGAGCGCAGATACCAAATACTGTTCTTCTAGTGTAGCCGTAGTTAGGCCACCACTTCAA
GAACTCTGTAGCACCGCCTACATACCTCGCTCTGCTAATCCTGTTACCAGTGGCTGCTGCCAGTGGCGAT
AAGTCGTGTCTTACCGGGTTGGACTCAAGACGATAGTTACCGGATAAGGCGCAGCGGTCGGGCTGAACGG
GGGGTTCGTGCACACAGCCCAGCTTGGAGCGAACGACCTACACCGAACTGAGATACCTACAGCGTGAGCT
ATGAGAAAGCGCCACGCTTCCCGAAGGGAGAAAGGCGGACAGGTATCCGGTAAGCGGCAGGGTCGGAACA
GGAGAGCGCACGAGGGAGCTTCCAGGGGGAAACGCCTGGTATCTTTATAGTCCTGTCGGGTTTCGCCACC
TCTGACTTGAGCGTCGATTTTTGTGATGCTCGTCAGGGGGGCGGAGCCTATGGAAAAACGCCAGCAACGC
GGCCTTTTTACGGTTCCTGGCCTTTTGCTGGCCTTTTGCTCACATGTTCTTTCCTGCGTTATCCCCTGAT
TCTGTGGATAACCGTATTACCGCCTTTGAGTGAGCTGATACCGCTCGCCGCAGCCGAACGACCGAGCGCA
GCGAGTCAGTGAGCGAGGAAGCGGAAGAGCGCCCAATACGCAAACCGCCTCTCCCCGCGCGTTGGCCGAT
TCATTAATGCAGCTGGCACGACAGGTTTCCCGACTGGAAAGCGGGCAGTGAGCGCAACGCAATTAATGTG
AGTTAGCTCACTCATTAGGCACCCCAGGCTTTACACTTTATGCTTCCGGCTCGTATGTTGTGTGGAATTG
TGAGCGGATAACAATTTCACACAGGAAACAGCTATGACCATGATTACGCCAAGCGCGCAATTAACCCTCA
CTAAAGGGAACAAAAGCTGGAGCTGCAAGC
