>Addgene plasmid #142923 | TFORF2186 | depositor partial sequence | sequence record 280907 | Insert
ACCGCCACCATGGAGGAGAAACCCTCAGGGCCCATCCCAGACATGCTGGCCACTGCAGAGCCCAGCTCCA
GTGAGACCGACAAGGAGGTGTTGTCCCCGGCTGTGCCAGCTGCAGCCCCTTCCTCCTCCATGTCGGAGGA
GCCAGGCCCTGAGCAGGCAGCCACACCGCCAGTGTGGGAACGTGGAGGGGCTGGAGGGATGCAGCAGGGC
TCCTCCCCAGCCCCAGACAGCTGCCAGCCTGGCCCCGGACCCAGCCCTGGCCTGACCAGCATAGTCTCCG
GGACCAGCGAGGACCTGCGGCCTCCCAGACGACGCCCACCTCCAGGGAAGCAAATCCCTTGCTCCAGCCC
TGGCTGCTGCCTCAGTTTTCCCAGCGTCCGTGACCTGGCACAGCATCTGCGAACCCACTGCCCGCCCACA
CAGTCCCTGGAAGGCAAGCTCTTCCGCTGCTCAGCCCTGAGCTGCACCGAGACCTTCCCCAGCATGCAGG
AGCTGGTGGCTCACAGCAAACTGCACTACAAACCCAATCGCTACTTCAAGTGTGAGAACTGCCTCCTGCG
CTTCCGCACGCACCGCTCGCTCTTCAAGCACCTGCATGTTTGCGCGGAGCATGCGCAGAGCCCAGCCCCG
CCGCCACCCCCGGCCCTGGACCGAGAGCCGCCCGCGCCGGAGCGCCCCCCGGAGGTTGACCCCGCATCAG
CGCCGGGCCTGCCGTTCCCGCTGCTGGAACCCTTCACGACCCCCGCCCCTGCCCCCACCGGACCGTTCCT
GCCCTACTTGAACCCTGCGCCCTTTGGCCTAAGCCCCCCGCGCCTGCGCCCCTTCCTGGCCGCTGCACCC
GGGCCGCCGGCTTCCAGCGCCGCCGTCTGGAAAAAGAGCCAAGGTGCTGGCAGCAGCCCCCGAAGACCCC
AGGGCGGCTCCGACGCGCCCTCAGGGCACGCGGCCCCGAGCCGCATCGTGTGGGAGCACACACGCGGCCG
CTACTCGTGCATGCAGTGCGCCTTCTCCACGGCCTCGCGGCCCGCCATGACCCTGCACCTGGAGGACCAC
CGCCCCGGCGCCCCCGCGGCCCCCGCGGCCGGGCCGCCGCGCCCCGACGCCCCCGCGGATCCGGCCCCGC
TTGCACCCAAGGTGTCGCCGCTGCTGTCAGAGGGGGAGCTTCCAGTGTTCTCGCAGCTCTAGTAATGAAC
TAGTCCGTAACTTGAAAGTATTTCGATTTCTTGGCTTTATATATCTTGTGGAAAGGACGATACATCGAGT
CTTGGAGGAAACTA
