>Addgene plasmid #142923 | TFORF2186 | depositor partial sequence | sequence record 280908 | Barcode
TACATCGAGTCTTGGAGGAAACTA
